>Addgene plasmid #123004 | AY-col | addgene full sequence | sequence record 248904 | Addgene NGS Result
TAATACGACTCACTATAGGGCGAATTGGGCCCGACGTCGCATGCTCCCGGCCGCCATGGCGGCCGCGGGA
ATTCGATTGATGGGGCAGGGGATGGAACAACGACAGCAACCGTTTTGGCACAAAGTATGATTCATCGTGG
TTTTGATGCAATTGATGCAGGAGCTAATCCTGTTTTAGTAAAAGAAGGAATTGAGTTAGCTTCATCAACA
GTTGCCAAAAAACTTTTAGCTAAATCTAAAAAAGTAGACGCCCAAGAAGATATTCAAAATGTGGCTTCTG
TTTCATCAGGTAGTCAAGAAATTGGTAAAATCATTGCCCAAGCGATGCAAAAAGTAGGTAAAGATGGAGT
TATTAATGTTGATGAATCCAAAGGTTTTGAAACAGAATTAGAAGTTGTTGAAGGATTTCAGTATGATAAA
GGATATGCTTCTCCTTATTTTGTCTCTGATAGAGAAAGTATGACAGTACATTTAGAAAATGCGTTAGTTT
TAGTAACTGATCATAAAATTAGTACTGTGCAAGAAATTGTACCTATTTTGGAAGAAGTAGTAAAAGCATC
TAGACCTTTGTTAATTGTAGCTGAATCAGTGGAAAATGAAGTTTTAGGGGTTTTGGTAGCTAATAAATTA
AGAGGAACTTTTAATGTAGTTGTAACTAATGCCCCTGGTTTTGGCGACAACCAAATCACTAGTGAATTCG
CGGCCGCCTGCAGGTCGACCATATGGGAGAGCTCCCAACGCGTTGGATGCATAGCTTGAGTATTCTATAG
TGTCACCTAAATAGCTTGGCGTAATCATGGTCATAGCTGTTTCCTGTGTGAAATTGTTATCCGCTCACAA
TTCCACACAACATACGAGCCGGAAGCATAAAGTGTAAAGCCTGGGGTGCCTAATGAGTGAGCTAACTCAC
ATTAATTGCGTTGCGCTCACTGCCCGCTTTCCAGTCGGGAAACCTGTCGTGCCAGCTGCATTAATGAATC
GGCCAACGCGCGGGGAGAGGCGGTTTGCGTATTGGGCGCTCTTCCGCTTCCTCGCTCACTGACTCGCTGC
GCTCGGTCGTTCGGCTGCGGCGAGCGGTATCAGCTCACTCAAAGGCGGTAATACGGTTATCCACAGAATC
AGGGGATAACGCAGGAAAGAACATGTGAGCAAAAGGCCAGCAAAAGGCCAGGAACCGTAAAAAGGCCGCG
TTGCTGGCGTTTTTCCATAGGCTCCGCCCCCCTGACGAGCATCACAAAAATCGACGCTCAAGTCAGAGGT
GGCGAAACCCGACAGGACTATAAAGATACCAGGCGTTTCCCCCTGGAAGCTCCCTCGTGCGCTCTCCTGT
TCCGACCCTGCCGCTTACCGGATACCTGTCCGCCTTTCTCCCTTCGGGAAGCGTGGCGCTTTCTCATAGC
TCACGCTGTAGGTATCTCAGTTCGGTGTAGGTCGTTCGCTCCAAGCTGGGCTGTGTGCACGAACCCCCCG
TTCAGCCCGACCGCTGCGCCTTATCCGGTAACTATCGTCTTGAGTCCAACCCGGTAAGACACGACTTATC
GCCACTGGCAGCAGCCACTGGTAACAGGATTAGCAGAGCGAGGTATGTAGGCGGTGCTACAGAGTTCTTG
AAGTGGTGGCCTAACTACGGCTACACTAGAAGAACAGTATTTGGTATCTGCGCTCTGCTGAAGCCAGTTA
CCTTCGGAAAAAGAGTTGGTAGCTCTTGATCCGGCAAACAAACCACCGCTGGTAGCGGTGGTTTTTTTGT
TTGCAAGCAGCAGATTACGCGCAGAAAAAAAGGATCTCAAGAAGATCCTTTGATCTTTTCTACGGGGTCT
GACGCTCAGTGGAACGAAAACTCACGTTAAGGGATTTTGGTCATGAGATTATCAAAAAGGATCTTCACCT
AGATCCTTTTAAATTAAAAATGAAGTTTTAAATCAATCTAAAGTATATATGAGTAAACTTGGTCTGACAG
TTACCAATGCTTAATCAGTGAGGCACCTATCTCAGCGATCTGTCTATTTCGTTCATCCATAGTTGCCTGA
CTCCCCGTCGTGTAGATAACTACGATACGGGAGGGCTTACCATCTGGCCCCAGTGCTGCAATGATACCGC
GAGACCCACGCTCACCGGCTCCAGATTTATCAGCAATAAACCAGCCAGCCGGAAGGGCCGAGCGCAGAAG
TGGTCCTGCAACTTTATCCGCCTCCATCCAGTCTATTAATTGTTGCCGGGAAGCTAGAGTAAGTAGTTCG
CCAGTTAATAGTTTGCGCAACGTTGTTGCCATTGCTACAGGCATCGTGGTGTCACGCTCGTCGTTTGGTA
TGGCTTCATTCAGCTCCGGTTCCCAACGATCAAGGCGAGTTACATGATCCCCCATGTTGTGCAAAAAAGC
GGTTAGCTCCTTCGGTCCTCCGATCGTTGTCAGAAGTAAGTTGGCCGCAGTGTTATCACTCATGGTTATG
GCAGCACTGCATAATTCTCTTACTGTCATGCCATCCGTAAGATGCTTTTCTGTGACTGGTGAGTACTCAA
CCAAGTCATTCTGAGAATAGTGTATGCGGCGACCGAGTTGCTCTTGCCCGGCGTCAATACGGGATAATAC
CGCGCCACATAGCAGAACTTTAAAAGTGCTCATCATTGGAAAACGTTCTTCGGGGCGAAAACTCTCAAGG
ATCTTACCGCTGTTGAGATCCAGTTCGATGTAACCCACTCGTGCACCCAACTGATCTTCAGCATCTTTTA
CTTTCACCAGCGTTTCTGGGTGAGCAAAAACAGGAAGGCAAAATGCCGCAAAAAAGGGAATAAGGGCGAC
ACGGAAATGTTGAATACTCATACTCTTCCTTTTTCAATATTATTGAAGCATTTATCAGGGTTATTGTCTC
ATGAGCGGATACATATTTGAATGTATTTAGAAAAATAAACAAATAGGGGTTCCGCGCACATTTCCCCGAA
AAGTGCCACCTGATGCGGTGTGAAATACCGCACAGATGCGTAAGGAGAAAATACCGCATCAGGAAATTGT
AAGCGTTAATATTTTGTTAAAATTCGCGTTAAATTTTTGTTAAATCAGCTCATTTTTTAACCAATAGGCC
GAAATCGGCAAAATCCCTTATAAATCAAAAGAATAGACCGAGATAGGGT
[37 nt withheld, positions 3130-3166]
AAAGAACGTGGACTCCAACGTCAAAGG
[49 nt withheld, positions 3194-3242]
T
[91 nt withheld, positions 3244-3334]
G
[124 nt withheld, positions 3336-3459]
CCATTCGCCATTCAGGCTGCGCAACTGTTGGGAAGGGCGATCGGTGCGGGCCTCTTCGCTATTACGCCAG
CTGGCGAAAGGGGGATGTGCTGCAAGGCGATTAAGTTGGGTAACGCCAGGGTTTTCCCAGTCACGACGTT
GTAAAACGACGGCCAGTGAATTG
Features (pLannotate 1.2.2; 14 found; start..end, strand, type, name):
      1..19      +  promoter       T7 promoter: promoter for bacteriophage T7 RNA polymerase
     79..684     +  CDS            groL (fragment): CH60_AYWBP - Also known as groEL From Aster yellows witches'-broom phytoplasma (strain AYWB).
    690..752     -  CDS            VESPI_VESMG (fragment): Experimental evidence at protein level: Swiss-Prot protein existence level 1. Shows contractile activity on isolated ileum smooth muscle. From Vespa magnifica (Hornet).
    764..782     -  promoter       SP6 promoter: promoter for bacteriophage SP6 RNA polymerase
    824..840     -  protein_bind   lac operator: The lac repressor binds to the lac operator to inhibit transcription in E. coli. This inhibition can be relieved by adding lactose or isopropyl-β-D-thiogalactopyranoside (IPTG). lac repressor encoded by lacI
    848..878     -  promoter       lac promoter: promoter for the E. coli lac operon
    893..914     -  protein_bind   CAP binding site: CAP binding activates transcription in the presence of cAMP. E. coli catabolite activator protein
    927..1019    -  CDS            lacI (fragment): lac repressor; lacI; The lac repressor binds to the lac operator to inhibit transcription in E. coli. This inhibition can be relieved by adding lactose or isopropyl-β-D-thiogalactopyranoside (IPTG).
   1202..1790    -  rep_origin     ori: high-copy-number ColE1/pMB1/pBR322/pUC origin of replication
   1961..2821    -  CDS            AmpR: β-lactamase; bla; confers resistance to ampicillin, carbenicillin, and related antibiotics
   2822..2926    -  promoter       AmpR promoter: bla
   2953..3003    +  misc_feature   bom (fragment): basis of mobility region from pBR322
   3031..3459    -  rep_origin     f1 ori (sequence partly withheld): f1 bacteriophage origin of replication; arrow indicates direction of (+) strand synthesis
   3463..3620    -  CDS            lacZα (fragment): LacZα fragment of β-galactosidase; lacZ fragment
