[The description below was written by a language model from this plasmid's Addgene catalogue record and pLannotate feature annotations shown in this document.]
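Description:
AY-col is a small (about 3.6 kb) bacterial cloning plasmid built on the pGEM-T Easy T-vector, carrying a PCR-amplified fragment of the chaperonin-60 (cpn60, groEL/groL) gene from a phytoplasma. The insert is recorded as the 552 bp cpn60 "universal target" region, introduced by T-vector (TA) cloning of a PCR product. The automated annotation identifies the cloned segment as a groL fragment most similar to the chaperonin of aster yellows witches'-broom phytoplasma, which fits the "AY" in the plasmid name. The annotated match spans slightly more than the stated insert size. A short adjacent hit to a hornet peptide lies in the polylinker region and is most likely a spurious similarity rather than a designed element.

The backbone provides a high-copy ColE1/pUC-type origin for propagation in E. coli and a β-lactamase gene with its own promoter for ampicillin selection. An f1 origin allows single-stranded DNA production. The insert sits in the multiple cloning site between opposing T7 and SP6 phage promoters, so either strand could be transcribed in vitro. The site interrupts the lacZα fragment, which lies downstream of the lac promoter, operator and CAP site, the arrangement that normally supports blue/white screening of recombinants. No eukaryotic expression elements are present, and the fragment is not intended to be expressed as protein.

The plasmid serves as a defined, renewable template. Its stated purpose is as a positive control in developing and validating molecular diagnostic assays that detect and distinguish phytoplasmas through the cpn60 universal target sequence.
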