Addgene plasmid #123004: AY-col
Purpose: contains the chaperonin-60 universal target from phytoplasma baceria; used as a control for development of molecular diagnostic assays
Depositing lab: Tim Dumonceaux. Depositing organization: Agriculture and Agri-Food Canada, Saskatoon, SK.
Backbone
  Vector backbone: pGEM-T Easy
  Backbone manufacturer: Promega
  Vector type: molecular diagnostic assay control
Growth in bacteria
  Bacterial resistance: Ampicillin, 100 μg/mL
  Growth temperature: 37°C
  Growth strain: DH5alpha
  Copy number: High Copy
Gene/Insert
  Gene/Insert name: chaperonin-60 universal target (alt name: KJ939994)
  Insert size (bp): 552
  Cloning method: Unknown
Terms and licenses: Academic/Nonprofit Terms; Industry Terms: Not Available to Industry
Depositor comments: Cloning method is T-vector cloning of a PCR product
How to cite: AY-col was a gift from Tim Dumonceaux (Addgene plasmid # 123004 ; http://n2t.net/addgene:123004 ; RRID:Addgene_123004)
