>Addgene plasmid #123004 | AY-col | depositor partial sequence | sequence record 234888 | AY-Col
GCAACCGTTTTGGCACAAAGTATGATTCATCGTGGTTTTGATGCAATTGATGCAGGAGCTAATCCTGTTT
TAGTAAAAGAAGGAATTGAGTTAGCTTCATCAACAGTTGCCAAAAAACTTTTAGCTAAATCTAAAAAAGT
AGACGCCCAAGAAGATATTCAAAATGTGGCTTCTGTTTCATCAGGTAGTCAAGAAATTGGTAAAATCATT
GCCCAAGCGATGCAAAAAGTAGGTAAAGATGGAGTTATTAATGTTGATGAATCCAAAGGTTTTGAAACAG
AATTAGAAGTTGTTGAAGGATTTCAGTATGATAAAGGATATGCTTCTCCTTATTTTGTCTCTGATAGAGA
AAGTATGACAGTACATTTAGAAAATGCGTTAGTTTTAGTAACTGATCATAAAATTAGTACTGTGCAAGAA
ATTGTACCTATTTTGGAAGAAGTAGTAAAAGCATCTAGACCTTTGTTAATTGTAGCTGAATCAGTGGAAA
ATGAAGTTTTAGGGGTTTTGGTAGCTAATAAATTAAGAGGAACTTTTAATGTAGTTGTAACT
